>Addgene plasmid #161012 | AL13Rb-HsfA2 | addgene full sequence | sequence record 324632 | Addgene NGS Result
CTCGGCAATGTCCAGTAGGTCGCGGGTGCTGCGGGCCAGGCGGTCTAGCCTGGTCACTGTCACAACGTCG
CCAGGGCGTAGGTGGTCAAGCATCCTGGCCAGCTCCGGGCGGTCGCGCCTGGTGCCGGTGATCTTCTCGG
AAAACAGCTTGGTGCAGCCGGCCGCGTGCAGTTCGGCCCGTTGGTTGGTCAAGTCCTGGTCGTCGGTGCT
GACGCGGGCATAGCCCAGCAGGCCAGCGGCGGCGCTCTTGTTCATGGCGTAATGTCTCCGGTTCTAGTCG
CAAGTATTCTACTTTATGCGACTAAAACACGCGACAAGAAAACGCCAGGAAAAGGGCAGGGCGGCAGCCT
GTCGCGTAACTTAGGACTTGTGCGACATGTCGTTTTCAGAAGACGGCTGCACTGAACGTCAGAAGCCGAC
TGCACTATAGCAGCGGAGGGGTTGGATCAAAGTACTTTGATCCCGAGGGGAACCCTGTGGTTGGCATGCA
CATACAAATGGACGAACGGATAAACCTTTTCACGCCCTTTTAAATATCCGATTATTCTAATAAACGCTCT
TTTCTCTTAGGTTTACCCGCCAATATATCCTGTCAAACACTGATAGTTTAAACTGAAGGCGGGAAACGAC
AATCTGATCCAAGCTCAAGCTGCTCTAGCATTCGCCATTCAGGCTGCGCAACTGTTGGGAAGGGCGATCG
GTGCGGGCCTCTTCGCTATTACGCCAGCTGGCGAAAGGGGGATGTGCTGCAAGGCGATTAAGTTGGGTAA
CGCCAGGGTTTTCCCAGTCACGACGTTGTAAAACGACGGCCAGTGCCAAGCTTGCATGCCTGCAGGTCGA
CTCCAATTCCTCTGTCCTCGATAAGAGCTCCAATACCAGAAATGAGTAAAAAACCAACTCCAATAGTTCG
GATTGTACTCCATAGCTGTTCTTTAAAGTGAGTCCTTTCTGTGGATATCGTATGGATCGGTGCACTAGCA
GTTCCAAGGACACCATCTTTTGTTGGTTTTCCTACGTTTCTAAATGCCCCAAGACCTCCAAAAGTCTCTT
CCTCCCTTGCAACACCAGCAATACCTAAAAGAAAAACAGCAAAACATTTCCCAATATTATATAGAGAAAT
GGCTCAGAAGCTGCTAATACAAATATGAAAGCAAGGACACAATCCAAGTATCCATTCAGATTCAAACAAA
CAGTCTCTCCCTCCTTACCCACCTCTTTGCAATGTTCGAACCAGCTCACTTTGATCGAGCCTATCAACTT
TAACCAATGCCTTAATGTATTCCGATAACGCAGAGGCATTCGCATGCAAAGAAGGTTGGCTTTCAAACAT
TCTGATAACAGCCTCAGGATCATTTCTTCGAATAAGTTCTCTCAGATGTGCAACCTCATTAACTTCTTCT
CTATCACGGACTCTGCGAGCAAAGCTACCAACATAACTCGATTGAAACCTCGTTCGCGGTAAAGAAGCTC
CACCACCACCCACAGCTATAGATAAAATAAAACCAATTTACATCAAAAACACTTCTAAAACAACAAGAAC
AACTCATAAACGGAATCAGAATTTACCTCCAGTAACTCCCACTCTAGGAAAAGAGGAGTAAGCTCTAACA
AGTAAGCTTCTTAAACTGCTCAATTCCCTTTCATGACTCGAAACCTGTCATCGGTGAAGAGAATCAATAC
AGATGAAGTTAATTACTAATCCCAAACTCAAAATGACACTAGACAACACATGAAAACATTTTGATAAAAG
TGAATACTTTTACCCATTTTGAATCAAAAAAATTGAAACTTTTTATACCAATTTCAAAATTAGGTGACTT
GGGTAGTCAAATAAATCAAATGACAATATCACAGAGACAATCTAGAATCCTAAAAGACAACATTTTGAGG
GCAGAGAAGAATTTGAGCTTCTAGGGTTTGAAAAATATCATCTTTAGCTTATGAATCACAAAGATCTTGA
TAAAACCCATCAGAAATTATTATCTAATTAGATCAAATCCACTACAGTATCAAACCAAAGTCGAAACCTT
TTTCGTATTAAAAATTGGATAAAGGGGAAAAGAGAAAAATGAAACAAAAACCTTGGTGATGATGCGCCTC
CAAGCCATCAATCAAATCTCTCCTTCACGATATCTTAAAAATTGGTGTTAATGTCTGATAAATCGAAGTT
CCTCGATCTATATCGGAAACAAAAGACTTCTTCGTTGTGTTTGGGGAAGAACCGTTCTAATCTTATTCCC
TAAAGTCTTAAAAACACTAAATTACACGTGAGAGACCTGTTTGGTTATCGGGTGAGAGAAAAATTGTGCA
GCAGGTGGAGACACGCACGAGATATGTAGGTCGCCTCTTAAGTACATAAATACCCTTGGACATACCCAAT
AATTCATTTTAGTAGGCTTTTTCTGGCGGCCCACATTAAAAAGAAGGACCTAGAACATAAATTGGCATCG
TTAGAAATGGGCTTAAGTAAAGGCCCATATGATATATATATAAAAAAAGAGATTCTAGATTAGTAACGAA
GTTTCTGGAACATTGTCTTGTCTTGTCGCCACGTGCTCACATAAATGTCAAAGAAGCTTCAATACAGTGA
AATGATCTTGTCTTGTCTCTAGAACCTTCTCTTCTCTCCCCTTATAATTTCATTTCTCTCTCCTCCACGC
CTCAATCTCTCAACTCAAAACTCAACATTTTCTGAAGAAAGTCGCAAACTTTACCCAAAACCCAGTTTCT
AATTTTAGCAACAAAATCAAAAATATCTACTTTTGTTTCTCGAAAGTTACGAAATTCATACAATCTAGCT
TATCTCTGAGCTTATGGATTTGAGATAAACAACGAAAATGGAAGAACTGAAAGTGGAAATGGAGGAAGAA
ACGGTGACGTAGGGATCCTACGGTACTTATTGCCAAGAAAGCACGAGACGATATGGCGTCCGTGCCTCCA
GGTCGAATCTTCAAACGACGAGAGGATATGGCCTCCGTCGCTCCAGTATTCCAGGGTTCATCAGATCCTA
CGGTACTTATTGCCAAGAAAGCACGAGACGATATGGCGTCCGTGCCTCCAGGTCGAATCTTCAAACGACG
AGAGGATATGGCCTCCGTCGCTCCAGTATTCCAGGGTTCATCAGATCCTACGGTACTTATTGCCAAGAAA
GCACGAGACGATATGGCGTCCGTGCCTCCAGGTCGAATCTTCAAACGACGAGAGGATATGGCCTCCGTCG
CTCCAGTATTCCAGGGTTCATCAGATCCTACGGTACTTATTGCCAAGAAAGCACGAGACGATATGGCGTC
CGTGCCTCCAGGTCGAATCTTCAAACGACGAGAGGATATGGCCTCCGTCGCTCCAGTATTCCAGGGTTCA
TCAGATCCTACGGTACTTATTGCCAAGAAAGCACGAGACGATATGGCGTCCGTGCCTCCAGGTCGAATCT
TCAAACGACGAGAGGATATGGCCTCCGTCGCTCCAGTATTCCAGGGTTCATCAGATCCTACGGTACTTAT
TGCCAAGAAAGCACGAGACGATATGGCGTCCGTGCCTCCAGGTCGAATCTTCAAACGACGAGAGGATATG
GCCTCCGTCGCTCCAGTATTCCAGGGTTCATCAGATCCTACGGTACTTATTGCCAAGAAAGCACGAGACG
ATATGGCGTCCGTGCCTCCAGGTCGAATCTTCAAACGACGAGAGGATATGGCCTCCGTCGCTCCAGTATT
CCAGGGTTCATCAGATCCTACGGTACTTATTGCCAAGAAAGCACGAGACGATATGGCGTCCGTGCCTCCA
GGTCGAATCTTCAAACGACGAGAGGATATGGCCTCCGTCGCTCCAGTATTCCAGGGTTCATCAGATCCTA
CGGTACTTATTGCCAAGAAAGCACGAGACGATATGGCGTCCGTGCCTCCAGGTCGAATCTTCAAACGACG
AGAGGATATGGCCTCCGTCGCTCCAGTATTCCAGGGTTCATCAGATCCTACGGTACTTATTGCCAAGAAA
GCACGAGACGATATGGCGTCCGTGCCTCCAGGTCGAATCTTCAAACGACGAGAGGATATGGCCTCCGTCG
CTCCAGTATTCCAGGGTTCATCAGATCCTACGGTACTTATTGCCAAGAAAGCACGAGACGATATGGCGTC
CGTGCCTCCAGGTCGAATCTTCAAACGACGAGAGGATATGGCCTCCGTCGCTCCAGTATTCCAGGGTTCA
TCAGATCCTACGGTACTTATTGCCAAGAAAGCACGAGACGATATGGCGTCCGTGCCTCCAGGTCGAATCT
TCAAACGACGAGAGGATATGGCCTCCGTCGCTCCAGTATTCCAGGGTTCATCAGAGTGCCAGAGTCCTTC
GATAGGGACAAGACAATTGCACTGATCATGAACTCCTCTGGATCTACTGGTCTGCCTAAAGGTGTCGCTC
TGCCTCATAGAACTGCCTGCGTGAGATTCTCGCATGCCAGAGATCCTATTTTTGGCAATCAAATCATTCC
GGATACTGCGATTTTAAGTGTTGTTCCATTCCATCACGGTTTTGGAATGTTTACTACACTCGGATATTTG
ATATGTGGATTTCGAGTCGTCTTAATGTATAGATTTGAAGAAGAGCTGTTTCTGAGGAGCCTTCAGGATT
ACAAGATTCAAAGTGCGCTGCTGGTGCCAACCCTATTCTCCTTCTTCGCCAAAAGCACTCTGATTGACAA
ATACGATTTATCTAATTTACACGAAATTGCTTCTGGTGGCGCTCCCCTCTCTAAGGAAGTCGGGGAAGCG
GTTGCCAAGAGGTTCCATCTGCCAGGTATCAGGCAAGGATATGGGCTCACTGAGACTACATCAGCTATTC
TGATTACACCCGAGGGGGATGATAAACCGGGCGCGGTCGGTAAAGTTGTTCCATTTTTTGAAGCGAAGGT
TGTGGATCTGGATACCGGGAAAACGCTGGGCGTTAATCAAAGAGGCGAACTGTGTGTGAGAGGTCCTATG
ATTATGTCCGGTTATGTAAACAATCCGGAAGCGACCAACGCCTTGATTGACAAGGATGGATGGCTACATT
CTGGAGACATAGCTTACTGGGACGAAGACGAACACTTCTTCATCGTTGACCGCCTGAAGTCTCTGATTAA
GTACAAAGGCTATCAGGTGGCTCCCGCTGAATTGGAATCCATCTTGCTCCAACACCCCAACATCTTCGAC
GCAGGTGTCGCAGGTCTTCCCGACGATGACGCCGGTGAACTTCCCGCCGCCGTTGTTGTTTTGGAGCACG
GAAAGACGATGACGGAAAAAGAGATCGTGGATTACGTCGCCAGTCAAGTAACAACCGCGAAAAAGTTGCG
CGGAGGAGTTGTGTTTGTGGACGAAGTACCGAAAGGTCTTACCGGAAAACTCGACGCAAGAAAAATCAGA
GAGATCCTCATAAAGGCCAAGAAGGGCGGAAAGATCGCCGTGTATGGTCCGTCCTGTAGAAACCCCAACC
CGTGAAATCAAAAAACTCGACGGCCTGTGGGCATTCAGTCTGGATCGCGAAAACTGTGGAATTGGTCAGC
GTTGGTGGGAAAGCGCGTTACAAGAAAGCCGGGCAATTGCTGTGCCAGGCAGTTTTAACGATCAGTTCGC
CGATGCAGATATTCGTAATTATGCGGGCAACGTCTGGTATCAGCGCGAAGTCTTTATACCGAAAGGTTGG
GCAGGCCAGCGTATCGTGCTGCGTTTCGATGCGGTCACTCATTACGGCAAAGTGTGGGTCAATAATCAGG
AAGTGATGGAGCATCAGGGCGGCTATACGCCATTTGAAGCCGATGTCACGCCGTATGTTATTGCCGGGAA
AAGTCTACGTAAGTTTCTGCTTCTACCTTTGATATATATATAATAATTATCATTAATTAGTAGTAATATA
ATATTTCAAATATTTTTTTCAAAATAAAAGAATGTAGTATATAGCAATTGCTTTTCTGTAGTTTATAAGT
GTGTATATTTTAATTTATAACTTTTCTAATATATGACCAAAATTTGTTGATGTGCAGGTATCACCGTTTG
TGTGAACAACGAACTGAACTGGCAGACTATCCCGCCGGGAATGGTGATTACCGACGAAAACGGCAAGAAA
AAGCAGTCTTACTTCCATGATTTCTTTAACTATGCCGGAATCCATCGCAGCGTAATGCTCTACACCACGC
CGAACACCTGGGTGGACGATATCACCGTGGTGACGCATGTCGCGCAAGACTGTAACCACGCGTCTGTTGA
CTGGCAGGTGGTGGCCAATGGTGATGTCAGCGTTGAACTGCGTGATGCGGATCAACAGGTGGTTGCAACT
GGACAAGGCACTAGCGGGACTTTGCAAGTGGTGAATCCGCACCTCTGGCAACCGGGTGAAGGTTATCTCT
ATGAACTGTGCGTCACAGCCAAAAGCCAGACAGAGTGTGATATCTACCCGCTTCGCGTCGGCATCCGGTC
AGTGGCAGTGAAGGGCGAACAGTTCCTGATTAACCACAAACCGTTCTACTTTACTGGCTTTGGTCGTCAT
GAAGATGCGGACTTGCGTGGCAAAGGATTCGATAACGTGCTGATGGTGCACGACCACGCATTAATGGACT
GGATTGGGGCCAACTCCTACCGTACCTCGCATTACCCTTACGCTGAAGAGATGCTCGACTGGGCAGATGA
ACATGGCATCGTGGTGATTGATGAAACTGCTGCTGTCGGCTTTAACCTCTCTTTAGGCATTGGTTTCGAA
GCGGGCAACAAGCCGAAAGAACTGTACAGCGAAGAGGCAGTCAACGGGGAAACTCAGCAAGCGCACTTAC
AGGCGATTAAAGAGCTGATAGCGCGTGACAAAAACCACCCAAGCGTGGTGATGTGGAGTATTGCCAACGA
ACCGGATACCCGTCCGCAAGGTGCACGGGAATATTTCGCGCCACTGGCGGAAGCAACGCGTAAACTCGAC
CCGACGCGTCCGATCACCTGCGTCAATGTAATGTTCTGCGACGCTCACACCGATACCATCAGCGATCTCT
TTGATGTGCTGTGCCTGAACCGTTATTACGGATGGTATGTCCAAAGCGGCGATTTGGAAACGGCAGAGAA
GGTACTGGAAAAAGAACTTCTGGCCTGGCAGGAGAAACTGCATCAGCCGATTATCATCACCGAATACGGC
GTGGATACGTTAGCCGGGCTGCACTCAATGTACACCGACATGTGGAGTGAAGAGTATCAGTGTGCATGGC
TGGATATGTATCACCGCGTCTTTGATCGCGTCAGCGCCGTCGTCGGTGAACAGGTATGGAATTTCGCCGA
TTTTGCGACCTCGCAAGGCATATTGCGCGTTGGCGGTAACAAGAAAGGGATCTTCACTCGCGACCGCAAA
CCGAAGTCGGCGGCTTTTCTGCTGCAAAAACGCTGGACTGGCATGAACTTCGGTGAAAAACCGCAGCAGG
GAGGCAAACAATGAATATGAAGATGAAGATGAATATTTGGTGTGTCAAATAAAAAGCTTGTGTGCTTAAG
TTTGTGTTTTTTTCTTGGCTTGTTGTGTTATGAATTTGTGGCTTTTTCTAATATTAAATGAATGTAAGAT
CTCATTATAATGAATAAACAAATGTTTCTATAATCCATTGTGAATGTTTTGTTGGATCTCTTCTGCAGCA
TATAACTACTGTATGTGCTATGGTATGGACTATGGAATATGATTAAAGATAAGATGGGCTCATAGAGTAA
AACGAGGCGAGGGACCTATAAACCTCACTTCATCATGCTATTTCATGATCTATTTTATAAAATAAAGATG
TAGAAAAAAGTAAGCGTAATAACCGCAAAACAAATGATTTAAAACATGGCACATAATGAGGAGATTAAGT
TCGGTTTACGTTTATTTTAGTACTAATTGTAACGTGAGACTACGTATCGGGAATCGCCTACCGGGTACCG
GCTGGATCTTATGACGACCGTTAGAAATTGTGGTTGTCGACGAGTCAGTAATAAACGGCGTCAAAGTGGT
TGCAGCCGGCACACACGAGTCGTGTTTATCAACTCAAAGCACAAATACTTTTCCTCAACCTAAAAATAAG
GCAATTAGCCAAAAACAACTTTGCGTGTAAACAACGCTCAATACACGTGTCATTTTATTATTAGCTATTG
CTTCACCGCCTTAGCTTTCTCGTGACCTAGTCGTCCTCGTCTTTTCTTCTTCTTCTTCTATAAAACAATA
CCCAAAGAGCTCTTCTTCTTCACAATTCAGATTTCAATTTCTCAAAATCTTAAAAACTTTCTCTCAATTC
TCTCTACCGTGATCAAGGTAAATTTCTGTGTTCCTTATTCTCTCAAAATCTTCGATTTTGTTTTCGTTCG
ATCCCAATTTCGTATATGTTCTTTGGTTTAGATTCTGTTAATCTTAGATCGAAGACGATTTTCTGGGTTT
GATCGTTAGATATCATCTTAATTCTCGATTAGGGTTTCATAGATATCATCCGATTTGTTCAAATAATTTG
AGTTTTGTCTAATAATTACTCTTCGATTTGTGATTTCTATCTAGATCTGGTGTTAGTTTCTAGTTTGTGC
GATCGAATTTGTCGATTAATCTGAGTTTTTCTGATTAACAGATGGCGAAGGCAGATAAGAAACCAGCGGA
GAAGAAACCGGCAGAGAAAACTCCGGCAGTCGAACCAGCAGCAGCGGCAGAGAAGAAACCAAAAGCCGGA
AAGAAACTCCCCAAGGAACCAGCCGTCGCCGGAGACAAGAAGAAGAAGAGATCAAAGAAGAACGTTGAGA
CATACAAGATCTACATCTTCAAGGTGTTGAAGCAAGTTCATCCAGACATCGGAATCTCAAGCAAAGCCAT
GGGAATCATGAACAGTTTCATCAACGATATCTTTGAGAAGCTTGCTGGTGAGTCTTCGAAGCTTGCGAGG
TACAACAAGAAGCCGACGATTACTTCCAGGGAGATTCAGACTGCGGTTAGACTTGTGTTGCCCGGTGAGT
TGGCGAAACATGCTGTTTCTGAAGGGACTAAGGCGGTTACGAAGTTTACGAGTTCTGCTGGAGCTGGAGA
ATTCATGGTGAGCAAGGGCGAGGCAGTGATCAAGGAGTTCATGCGGTTCAAGGTGCACATGGAGGGCTCC
ATGAACGGCCACGAGTTCGAGATCGAGGGCGAGGGCGAGGGCCGCCCCTACGAGGGCACCCAGACCGCCA
AGCTGAAGGTGACCAAGGGTGGCCCCCTGCCCTTCTCCTGGGACATCCTGTCCCCTCAGTTCATGTACGG
CTCCAGGGCCTTCACCAAGCACCCCGCCGACATCCCCGACTACTATAAGCAGTCCTTCCCCGAGGGCTTC
AAGTGGGAGCGCGTGATGAACTTCGAGGACGGCGGCGCCGTGACCGTGACCCAGGACACCTCCCTGGAGG
ACGGCACCCTGATCTACAAGGTGAAGCTCCGCGGCACCAACTTCCCTCCTGACGGCCCCGTAATGCAGAA
GAAGACAATGGGCTGGGAAGCGTCCACCGAGCGGTTGTACCCCGAGGACGGCGTGCTGAAGGGCGACATT
AAGATGGCCCTGCGCCTGAAGGACGGCGGCCGCTACCTGGCGGACTTCAAGACCACCTACAAGGCCAAGA
AGCCCGTGCAGATGCCCGGCGCCTACAACGTCGACCGCAAGTTGGACATCACCTCCCACAACGAGGACTA
CACCGTGGTGGAACAGTACGAACGCTCCGAGGGCCGCCACTCCACCGGCGGCATGGACGAGCTGTACAAG
TAGGCTTTTTGTGATCTGATGATAAGTGGTTGGTTCGTGTCTCATGCACTTGGGAGGTGATCTATTTCAC
CTGGTGTAGTTTGTGTTTCCGTCAGTTGGAAAAACTTATCCCTATCGATTTCGTTTTCATTTTCTGCTTT
TCTTTTATGTACCTTCGTTTGGGCTTGTAACGGGCCTTTGTATTTCAACTCTCAATAATAATCCAAGTGC
ATGTTAAACAATTTGTCATCTGTTTCGGCTTTGATATACTACTGGTGAAGATGGGCCGTACTACTGCATC
ACAACGAAAAATAATAATAAGATGAAAAACTTGAAGTGGAAAAAAAAAAAAACTTGAATGTTCACTACTA
CTCATTGACCATAATGTTTAACATACATAGCTCAATAGTATTTTTGTGAATATGGCAACACAAACAGTCC
AAAACAATTGTCTCTTACTATACCAAACCAAGGGCGCCGCTTGTTTGCCACTCTTTGTGTGCAATAGTGT
GATTACCACATCTCCACATTCAATATATTCCCTGAATTATCTGACGATTTTGATGGCTCACTGTTTTCCC
AAGTCTGGTACCCCACCTACATGGCAGCTCGAATTCGTAATCATGTCATAGCTGTTTCCTGTGTGAAATT
GTTATCCGCTCACAATTCCACACAACATACGAGCCGGAAGCATAAAGTGTAAAGCCTGGGGTGCCTAATG
AGTGAGCTAACTCACATTAATTGCGTTGCGCTCACTGCCCGCTTTCCAGTCGGGAAACCTGTCGTGCCAG
CTGCATTAATGAATCGGCCAACGCGCGGGGAGAGGCGGTTTGCGTATTGGCTAGAGCAGCTTGCCAACAT
GGTGGAGCACGACACTCTCGTCTACTCCAAGAATATCAAAGATACAGTCTCAGAAGACCAAAGGGCTATT
GAGACTTTTCAACAAAGGGTAATATCGGGAAACCTCCTCGGATTCCATTGCCCAGCTATCTGTCACTTCA
TCAAAAGGACAGTAGAAAAGGAAGGTGGCACCTACAAATGCCATCATTGCGATAAAGGAAAGGCTATCGT
TCAAGATGCCTCTGCCGACAGTGGTCCCAAAGATGGACCCCCACCCACGAGGAGCATCGTGGAAAAAGAA
GACGTTCCAACCACGTCTTCAAAGCAAGTGGATTGATGTGAACATGGTGGAGCACGACACTCTCGTCTAC
TCCAAGAATATCAAAGATACAGTCTCAGAAGACCAAAGGGCTATTGAGACTTTTCAACAAAGGGTAATAT
CGGGAAACCTCCTCGGATTCCATTGCCCAGCTATCTGTCACTTCATCAAAAGGACAGTAGAAAAGGAAGG
TGGCACCTACAAATGCCATCATTGCGATAAAGGAAAGGCTATCGTTCAAGATGCCTCTGCCGACAGTGGT
CCCAAAGATGGACCCCCACCCACGAGGAGCATCGTGGAAAAAGAAGACGTTCCAACCACGTCTTCAAAGC
AAGTGGATTGATGTGATATCTCCACTGACGTAAGGGATGACGCACAATCCCACTATCCTTCGCAAGACCC
TTCCTCTATATAAGGAAGTTCATTTCATTTGGAGAGGACACGCTGAAATCACCAGTCTCTCTCTACAAAT
CTATCTCTCTCGAGCTTTCGCAGATCTGTCGATCGACCATGGGGATTGAACAAGATGGATTGCACGCAGG
TTCTCCGGCCGCTTGGGTGGAGAGGCTATTCGGCTATGACTGGGCACAACAGACAATCGGCTGCTCTGAT
GCCGCCGTGTTTCGGCTGTCAGCGCAGGGGCGCCCGGTTCTTTTTGTCAAGACCGACCTGTCCGGTGCCC
TGAATGAACTCCAGGACGAGGCAGCGCGGCTATCGTGGCTGGCCACGACGGGCGTTCCTTGCGCAGCTGT
GCTCGACGTTGTCACTGAAGCGGGAAGGGACTGGCTGCTATTGGGCGAAGTGCCGGGGCAGGATCTCCTG
TCATCTCACCTTGCTCCTGCCGAGAAAGTATCCATCATGGCTGATGCAATGCGGCGGCTGCATACGCTTG
ATCCGGCTACCTGCCCATTCGACCACCAAGCGAAACATCGCATCGAGCGAGCACGTACTCGGATGGAAGC
CGGTCTTGTCGATCAGGATGATCTGGACGAAGAGCATCAGGGGCTCGCGCCAGCCGAACTGTTCGCCAGG
CTCAAGGCGCGCATGCCCGACGGCGAGGATCTCGTCGTGACACATGGCGATGCCTGCTTGCCGAATATCA
TGGTGGAAAATGGCCGCTTTTCTGGATTCATCGACTGTGGCCGGCTGGGTGTGGCGGACCGCTATCAGGA
CATAGCGTTGGCTACCCGTGATATTGCTGAAGAGCTTGGCGGCGAATGGGCTGACCGCTTCCTCGTGCTT
TACGGTATCGCCGCTCCCGATTCGCAGCGCATCGCCTTCTATCGCCTTCTTGACGAGTTCTTCTGAGCGG
GACTCTGGGGTTCGGATCGATCCTCTAGCTAGAGTCGATCGACAAGCTCGAGTTTCTCCATAATAATGTG
TGAGTAGTTCCCAGATAAGGGAATTAGGGTTCCTATAGGGTTTCGCTCATGTGTTGAGCATATAAGAAAC
CCTTAGTATGTATTTGTATTTGTAAAATACTTCTATCAATAAAATTTCTAATTCCTAAAACCAAAATCCA
GTACTAAAATCCAGATCCCCCGAATTAATTCGGCGTTAATTCAGTACATTAAAAACGTCCGCAATGTGTT
ATTAAGTTGTCTAAGCGTCAATTTGTTTACACCACAATATATCCTGCCACCAGCCAGCCAACAGCTCCCC
GACCGGCAGCTCGGCACAAAATCACCACTCGATACAGGCAGCCCATCAGTCCGGGACGGCGTCAGCGGGA
GAGCCGTTGTAAGGCGGCAGACTTTGCTCATGTTACCGATGCTATTCGGAAGAACGGCAACTAAGCTGCC
GGGTTTGAAACACGGATGATCTCGCGGAGGGTAGCATGTTGATTGTAACGATGACAGAGCGTTGCTGCCT
GTGATCACCGCGGTTTCAAAATCGGCTCCGTCGATACTATGTTATACGCCAACTTTGAAAACAACTTTGA
AAAAGCTGTTTTCTGGTATTTAAGGTTTTAGAATGCAAGGAACAGTGAATTGGAGTTCGTCTTGTTATAA
TTAGCTTCTTGGGGTATCTTTAAATACTGTAGAAAAGAGGAAGGAAATAATAAATGGCTAAAATGAGAAT
ATCACCGGAATTGAAAAAACTGATCGAAAAATACCGCTGCGTAAAAGATACGGAAGGAATGTCTCCTGCT
AAGGTATATAAGCTGGTGGGAGAAAATGAAAACCTATATTTAAAAATGACGGACAGCCGGTATAAAGGGA
CCACCTATGATGTGGAACGGGAAAAGGACATGATGCTATGGCTGGAAGGAAAGCTGCCTGTTCCAAAGGT
CCTGCACTTTGAACGGCATGATGGCTGGAGCAATCTGCTCATGAGTGAGGCCGATGGCGTCCTTTGCTCG
GAAGAGTATGAAGATGAACAAAGCCCTGAAAAGATTATCGAGCTGTATGCGGAGTGCATCAGGCTCTTTC
ACTCCATCGACATATCGGATTGTCCCTATACGAATAGCTTAGACAGCCGCTTAGCCGAATTGGATTACTT
ACTGAATAACGATCTGGCCGATGTGGATTGCGAAAACTGGGAAGAAGACACTCCATTTAAAGATCCGCGC
GAGCTGTATGATTTTTTAAAGACGGAAAAGCCCGAAGAGGAACTTGTCTTTTCCCACGGCGACCTGGGAG
ACAGCAACATCTTTGTGAAAGATGGCAAAGTAAGTGGCTTTATTGATCTTGGGAGAAGCGGCAGGGCGGA
CAAGTGGTATGACATTGCCTTCTGCGTCCGGTCGATCAGGGAGGATATCGGGGAAGAACAGTATGTCGAG
CTATTTTTTGACTTACTGGGGATCAAGCCTGATTGGGAGAAAATAAAATATTATATTTTACTGGATGAAT
TGTTTTAGTACCTAGAATGCATGACCAAAATCCCTTAACGTGAGTTTTCGTTCCACTGAGCGTCAGACCC
CGTAGAAAAGATCAAAGGATCTTCTTGAGATCCTTTTTTTCTGCGCGTAATCTGCTGCTTGCAAACAAAA
AAACCACCGCTACCAGCGGTGGTTTGTTTGCCGGATCAAGAGCTACCAACTCTTTTTCCGAAGGTAACTG
GCTTCAGCAGAGCGCAGATACCAAATACTGTCCTTCTAGTGTAGCCGTAGTTAGGCCACCACTTCAAGAA
CTCTGTAGCACCGCCTACATACCTCGCTCTGCTAATCCTGTTACCAGTGGCTGCTGCCAGTGGCGATAAG
TCGTGTCTTACCGGGTTGGACTCAAGACGATAGTTACCGGATAAGGCGCAGCGGTCGGGCTGAACGGGGG
GTTCGTGCACACAGCCCAGCTTGGAGCGAACGACCTACACCGAACTGAGATACCTACAGCGTGAGCTATG
AGAAAGCGCCACGCTTCCCGAAGGGAGAAAGGCGGACAGGTATCCGGTAAGCGGCAGGGTCGGAACAGGA
GAGCGCACGAGGGAGCTTCCAGGGGGAAACGCCTGGTATCTTTATAGTCCTGTCGGGTTTCGCCACCTCT
GACTTGAGCGTCGATTTTTGTGATGCTCGTCAGGGGGGCGGAGCCTATGGAAAAACGCCAGCAACGCGGC
CTTTTTACGGTTCCTGGCCTTTTGCTGGCCTTTTGCTCACATGTTCTTTCCTGCGTTATCCCCTGATTCT
GTGGATAACCGTATTACCGCCTTTGAGTGAGCTGATACCGCTCGCCGCAGCCGAACGACCGAGCGCAGCG
AGTCAGTGAGCGAGGAAGCGGAAGAGCGCCTGATGCGGTATTTTCTCCTTACGCATCTGTGCGGTATTTC
ACACCGCATATGGTGCACTCTCAGTACAATCTGCTCTGATGCCGCATAGTTAAGCCAGTATACACTCCGC
TATCGCTACGTGACTGGGTCATGGCTGCGCCCCGACACCCGCCAACACCCGCTGACGCGCCCTGACGGGC
TTGTCTGCTCCCGGCATCCGCTTACAGACAAGCTGTGACCGTCTCCGGGAGCTGCATGTGTCAGAGGTTT
TCACCGTCATCACCGAAACGCGCGAGGCAGGGTGCCTTGATGTGGGCGCCGGCGGTCGAGTGGCGACGGC
GCGGCTTGTCCGCGCCCTGGTAGATTGCCTGGCCGTAGGCCAGCCATTTTTGAGCGGCCAGCGGCCGCGA
TAGGCCGACGCGAAGCGGCGGGGCGTAGGGAGCGCAGCGACCGAAGGGTAGGCGCTTTTTGCAGCTCTTC
GGCTGTGCGCTGGCCAGACAGTTATGCACAGGCCAGGCGGGTTTTAAGAGTTTTAATAAGTTTTAAAGAG
TTTTAGGCGGAAAAATCGCCTTTTTTCTCTTTTATATCAGTCACTTACATGTGTGACCGGTTCCCAATGT
ACGGCTTTGGGTTCCCAATGTACGGGTTCCGGTTCCCAATGTACGGCTTTGGGTTCCCAATGTACGTGCT
ATCCACAGGAAAGAGACCTTTTCGACCTTTTTCCCCTGCTAGGGCAATTTGCCCTAGCATCTGCTCCGTA
CATTAGGAACCGGCGGATGCTTCGCCCTCGATCAGGTTGCGGTAGCGCATGACTAGGATCGGGCCAGCCT
GCCCCGCCTCCTCCTTCAAATCGTACTCCGGCAGGTCATTTGACCCGATCAGCTTGCGCACGGTGAAACA
GAACTTCTTGAACTCTCCGGCGCTGCCACTGCGTTCGTAGATCGTCTTGAACAACCATCTGGCTTCTGCC
TTGCCTGCGGCGCGGCGTGCCAGGCGGTAGAGAAAACGGCCGATGCCGGGATCGATCAAAAAGTAATCGG
GGTGAACCGTCAGCACGTCCGGGTTCTTGCCTTCTGTGATCTCGCGGTACATCCAATCAGCTAGCTCGAT
CTCGATGTACTCCGGCCGCCCGGTTTCGCTCTTTACGATCTTGTAGCGGCTAATCAAGGCTTCACCCTCG
GATACCGTCACCAGGCGGCCGTTCTTGGCCTTCTTCGTACGCTGCATGGCAACGTGCGTGGTGTTTAACC
GAATGCAGGTTTCTACCAGGTCGTCTTTCTGCTTTCCGCCATCGGCTCGCCGGCAGAACTTGAGTACGTC
CGCAACGTGTGGACGGAACACGCGGCCGGGCTTGTCTCCCTTCCCTTCCCGGTATCGGTTCATGGATTCG
GTTAGATGGGAAACCGCCATCAGTACCAGGTCGTAATCCCACACACTGGCCATGCCGGCCGGCCCTGCGG
AAACCTCTACGTGCCCGTCTGGAAGCTCGTAGCGGATCACCTCGCCAGCTCGTCGGTCACGCTTCGACAG
ACGGAAAACGGCCACGTCCATGATGCTGCGACTATCGCGGGTGCCCACGTCATAGAGCATCGGAACGAAA
AAATCTGGTTGCTCGTCGCCCTTGGGCGGCTTCCTAATCGACGGCGCACCGGCTGCCGGCGGTTGCCGGG
ATTCTTTGCGGATTCGATCAGCGGCCGCTTGCCACGATTCACCGGGGCGTGCTTCTGCCTCGATGCGTTG
CCGCTGGGCGGCCTGCGCGGCCTTCAACTTCTCCACCAGGTCATCACCCAGCGCCGCGCCGATTTGTACC
GGGCCGGATGGTTTGCGACCGCTCACGCCGATTCCTCGGGCTTGGGGGTTCCAGTGCCATTGCAGGGCCG
GCAGGCAACCCAGCCGCTTACGCCTGGCCAACCGCCCGTTCCTCCACACATGGGGCATTCCACGGCGTCG
GTGCCTGGTTGTTCTTGATTTTCCATGCCGCCTCCTTTAGCCGCTAAAATTCATCTACTCATTTATTCAT
TTGCTCATTTACTCTGGTAGCTGCGCGATGTATTCAGATAGCAGCTCGGTAATGGTCTTGCCTTGGCGTA
CCGCGTACATCTTCAGCTTGGTGTGATCCTCCGCCGGCAACTGAAAGTTGACCCGCTTCATGGCTGGCGT
GTCTGCCAGGCTGGCCAACGTTGCAGCCTTGCTGCTGCGTGCGCTCGGACGGCCGGCACTTAGCGTGTTT
GTGCTTTTGCTCATTTTCTCTTTACCTCATTAACTCAAATGAGTTTTGATTTAATTTCAGCGGCCAGCGC
CTGGACCTCGCGGGCAGCGTCGCCCTCGGGTTCTGATTCAAGAACGGTTGTGCCGGCGGCGGCAGTGCCT
GGGTAGCTCACGCGCTGCGTGATACGGGACTCAAGAATGGGCAGCTCGTACCCGGCCAGCGCCTCGGCAA
CCTCACCGCCGATGCGCGTGCCTTTGATCGCCCGCGACACGACAAAGGCCGCTTGTAGCCTTCCATCCGT
GACCTCAATGCGCTGCTTAACCAGCTCCACCAGGTCGGCGGTGGCCCATATGTCGTAAGGGCTTGGCTGC
ACCGGAATCAGCACGAAGTCGGCTGCCTTGATCGCGGACACAGCCAAGTCCGCCGCCTGGGGCGCTCCGT
CGATCACTACGAAGTCGCGCCGGCCGATGGCCTTCACGTCGCGGTCAATCGTCGGGCGGTCGATGCCGAC
AACGGTTAGCGGTTGATCTTCCCGCACGGCCGCCCAATCGCGGGCACTGCCCTGGGGATCGGAATCGACT
AACAGAACATCGGCCCCGGCGAGTTGCAGGGCGCGGGCTAGATGGGTTGCGATGGTCGTCTTGCCTGACC
CGCCTTTCTGGTTAAGTACAGCGATAACCTTCATGCGTTCCCCTTGCGTATTTGTTTATTTACTCATCGC
ATCATATACGCAGCGACCGCATGACGCAAGCTGTTTTACTCAAATACACATCACCTTTTTAGACGGCGGC
GCTCGGTTTCTTCAGCGGCCAAGCTGGCCGGCCAGGCCGCCAGCTTGGCATCAGACAAACCGGCCAGGAT
TTCATGCAGCCGCACGGTTGAGACGTGCGCGGGCGGCTCGAACACGTACCCGGCCGCGATCATCTCCGCC
TCGATCTCTTCGGTAATGAAAAACGGTTCGTCCTGGCCGTCCTGGTGCGGTTTCATGCTTGTTCCTCTTG
GCGTTCATTCTCGGCGGCCGCCAGGGCGTCGGCCTCGGTCAATGCGTCCTCACGGAAGGCACCGCGCCGC
CTGGCCTCGGTGGGCGTCACTTCCTCGCTGCGCTCAAGTGCGCGGTACAGGGTCGAGCGATGCACGCCAA
GCAGTGCAGCCGCCTCTTTCACGGTGCGGCCTTCCTGGTCGATCAGCTCGCGGGCGTGCGCGATCTGTGC
CGGGGTGAGGGTAGGGCGGGGGCCAAACTTCACGCCTCGGGCCTTGGCGGCCTCGCGCCCGCTCCGGGTG
CGGTCGATGATTAGGGAACGCTCGAACTCGGCAATGCCGGCGAACACGGTCAACACCATGCGGCCGGCCG
GCGTGGTGGTGTCGGCCCACGGCTCTGCCAGGCTACGCAGGCCCGCGCCGGCCTCCTGGATGCG
Features (pLannotate 1.2.2; 27 found; start..end, strand, type, name):
    571..595     -  misc_feature   RB T-DNA repeat: right border repeat from nopaline C58 T-DNA
    661..815     -  CDS            lacZα (fragment): LacZα fragment of β-galactosidase; lacZ fragment
    818..843     -  misc_feature   MCS (fragment): pUC18/19 multiple cloning site
    842..1657    -  CDS            FTSH4 (fragment): FTSH4_ARATH - Experimental evidence at protein level: Swiss-Prot protein existence level 1. Probable ATP-dependent zinc metallopeptidase. Involved in the assembly and/or stability of the complex V of the mitochondrial oxidative phosphorylation system. From Arabidopsis thaliana (Mouse-ear cress).
   4326..5434    +  CDS            luciferase (fragment): firefly luciferase; luc+; enhanced luc+ version of the luciferase gene
   5440..5821    +  CDS            GUS (fragment): β-glucuronidase; uidA (or gusA) from E. coli
   5819..6007    +  intron         IV2 intron: modified second intron of the potato ST-LS1 gene (Vancanneyt et al., 1990)
   6008..7434    +  CDS            GUS (fragment): β-glucuronidase; uidA (or gusA) from E. coli
   7436..7683    +  terminator     HSP terminator: efficient transcription terminator from the Arabidopsis thaliana heat shock protein 18.2 gene (Nagaya et al., 2010)
   8582..9016    +  CDS            H2B10_ARATH: Experimental evidence at protein level: Swiss-Prot protein existence level 1. Core component of nucleosome. Nucleosomes wrap and compact DNA into chromatin, limiting DNA accessibility to the cellular machineries which require DNA as a template. Histones thereby play a central role in transcription regulation, DNA repair, DNA replication and chromosomal stability. DNA accessibility is regulated via a complex set of post-translational modifications of histones, also called histone code, and nucleosome remodeling. From Arabidopsis thaliana (Mouse-ear cress).
   9035..9730    +  CDS            mScarlet: mScarlet is a basic (constitutively fluorescent) red fluorescent protein published in 2016, derived from synthetic construct. It has moderate acid sensitivity.
  10357..10379   -  protein_bind   lac operator (fragment): The lac repressor binds to the lac operator to inhibit transcription in E. coli. This inhibition can be relieved by adding lactose or isopropyl-β-D-thiogalactopyranoside (IPTG). lac repressor encoded by lacI
  10383..10413   -  promoter       lac promoter: promoter for the E. coli lac operon
  10428..10449   -  protein_bind   CAP binding site: CAP binding activates transcription in the presence of cAMP. E. coli catabolite activator protein
  10462..10550   -  CDS            lacI (fragment): lac repressor; lacI; The lac repressor binds to the lac operator to inhibit transcription in E. coli. This inhibition can be relieved by adding lactose or isopropyl-β-D-thiogalactopyranoside (IPTG).
  10640..11316   +  promoter       CaMV 35S promoter (enhanced): cauliflower mosaic virus 35S promoter with a duplicated enhancer region
  11384..12176   +  CDS            NeoR/KanR (fragment): aminoglycoside phosphotransferase from Tn5; aph(3')-II (or nptII); confers resistance to neomycin, kanamycin, and G418 (Geneticin®)
  12233..12407   +  polyA_signal   CaMV poly(A) signal: cauliflower mosaic virus polyadenylation signal
  12485..12509   -  misc_feature   LB T-DNA repeat: left border repeat from nopaline C58 T-DNA
  12934..13728   +  CDS            KanR: aminoglycoside phosphotransferase; aphA-3; confers resistance to kanamycin
  13815..14403   +  rep_origin     ori: high-copy-number ColE1/pMB1/pBR322/pUC origin of replication
  14589..14729   -  misc_feature   bom: basis of mobility region from pBR322
  14831..14870   -  CDS            rop (fragment): Rop protein, which maintains plasmids at low copy number; rop
  15073..15267   -  rep_origin     pVS1 oriV: origin of replication for the Pseudomonas plasmid pVS1 (Heeb et al., 2000)
  15333..16406   -  CDS            pVS1 RepA: replication protein from the Pseudomonas plasmid pVS1 (Heeb et al., 2000)
  16835..17464   -  CDS            pVS1 StaA: stability protein from the Pseudomonas plasmid pVS1 (Heeb et al., 2000)
  18024..231     -  CDS            Y4CG_SINFN (fragment) (across the origin): Protein inferred from homology: Swiss-Prot protein existence level 3. From Sinorhizobium fredii (strain NBRC 101917 / NGR234).
