[The description below was written by a language model from this plasmid's Addgene catalogue record and pLannotate feature annotations shown in this document.]
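Description:
AL13Rb-HsfA2 is an 18.2 kb plant binary vector built on the pCambia2300 backbone for Agrobacterium-mediated transformation. Outside the T-DNA it carries a ColE1/pMB1-type origin with the pBR322 bom region for high-copy propagation in E. coli. It also has the pVS1 oriV, RepA and StaA functions for replication and stable maintenance in Agrobacterium. An aphA-3 kanamycin resistance gene provides bacterial selection. Between the nopaline-type right and left border repeats, an enhanced CaMV 35S promoter drives nptII with a CaMV poly(A) signal, which gives kanamycin selection of transformed plant cells. Remnants of the pUC-derived lacZα/MCS region are also present.

According to the catalogue entry, the payload is a PP7-tagged reporter driven by the Arabidopsis HsfA2 promoter, together with an H2B-mScarlet marker. The annotated reporter body consists of a firefly luciferase (luc+) fragment followed directly by GUS sequence interrupted by the potato ST-LS1 IV2 intron. It ends at the Arabidopsis HSP18.2 terminator. The HsfA2 promoter and the PP7 stem-loop array are not annotated by the automated feature call. They presumably lie in the unannotated stretch upstream of luciferase, next to a fragment matching Arabidopsis FTSH4 that may be co-cloned genomic sequence. PP7 loops in a nascent transcript are bound by a fluorescently labelled PP7 coat protein, which is not annotated on this plasmid. The long luciferase-GUS body would keep nascent RNAs at the locus longer and so strengthen the signal.

A second cassette encodes an Arabidopsis histone H2B fused to the red fluorescent protein mScarlet, which labels nuclei. Its promoter and terminator are not identified in the record. The associated publication describes quantitative live imaging of RNA polymerase II activity in single plant cells, which is the intended use of this construct.
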