Addgene plasmid #161012: AL13Rb-HsfA2
Purpose: PP7-tagged reporter driven by the Arabidopsis HsfA2 promoter
Depositing lab: Krishna Niyogi. Depositing organization: University of California, Berkeley. Publication: Quantitative imaging of RNA polymerase II activity in plants reveals the single-cell basis of tissue-wide transcriptional dynamics. Alamos S, Reimer A, Niyogi KK, Garcia HG. Nat Plants. 2021 Aug;7(8):1037-1049. doi: 10.1038/s41477-021-00976-0. Epub 2021 Aug 9. PubMed 34373604.
Backbone
  Vector backbone: pCambia2300
  Vector type: Plant Expression
Growth in bacteria
  Bacterial resistance: Kanamycin, 50 μg/mL
  Growth temperature: 37°C
  Growth strain: DH5alpha
  Copy number: High Copy
Gene/Insert
  Gene/Insert name: PP7 and H2B-mScarlet
  Species: A. thaliana (mustard weed)
  Cloning method: Gibson Cloning
Terms and licenses: Academic/Nonprofit Terms; Industry Terms: Not Available to Industry
Depositor comments: Please visit https://www.biorxiv.org/content/10.1101/2020.08.30.274621v1 for bioRxiv preprint.
How to cite: AL13Rb-HsfA2 was a gift from Krishna Niyogi (Addgene plasmid # 161012 ; http://n2t.net/addgene:161012 ; RRID:Addgene_161012)
